>Addgene plasmid #135283 | pCGB | addgene full sequence | sequence record 272001 | Addgene NGS Result
GTAAAACGACGGCCAGTGAATTGTAATACGACTCACTATAGGGCGAATTGGGCCCGACGTCGCATGCTCC
CGGCCGCCATGGCGGCCGCGGGAATTCGATTGGGCGATGAGTGGTCTCGAATGGTGAAACGGGAGAAGAA
CGTCATCTATGGACCTGAGCCACTCCATCCACTTGAGGACCTCACTGCCGGAGAAATGCTGTTTCGGGCT
CTCCGGAAACACTCACATTTGCCTCAAGCCCTTGTGGACGTAGTAGGGGATGAAAGTCTCTCCTATAAAG
AATTTTTCGAAGCTACGGTGCTGTTGGCGCAATCTCTCCATAACTGTGGGTACAAGATGAACGACGTCGT
GTCCATTTGTGCCGAGAACAACACACGGTTCTTTATTCCCGTAATCGCTGCGTGGTACATCGGGATGATT
GTGGCACCCGTCAACGAAAGTTATATCCCAGATGAACTTTGCAAAGTAATGGGGATCAGCAAGCCACAGA
TTGTTTTTACCACCAAGAACATCTTGAATAAAGTATTGGAAGTACAGTCTCGCACAAATTTCATAAAGCG
GATCATAATATTGGATACAGTCGAAAACATCCATGGCTGCGAATCATTGCCTAACTTCATAAGTAGATAC
TCAGATGGAAATATTGCGAACTTCAAACCTCTCCATTTCGACCCTGTTGAGCAAGTCGCTGCCATTCTGT
GCTCAAGTGGGACAACGGGGCTCCCAAAGGGGGTGATGCAGACTCATCAAAACATATGTGTGCGCCTGAT
ACACGCGTTGGATCCTAGAGTAGGCACCCAACTCATCCCAGGCGTTACTGTGCTGGTATATTTGCCCTTT
TTCCATGCATTTGGCTTCTCAATCACATTGGGCTACTTCATGGTAGGCCTGAGAGTCATCATGTTTCGGC
GGTTTGATCAGGAAGCCTTTCTCAAGGCCATTCAGGATTATGAAGTACGATCTGTTATAAACGTCCCATC
CGTCATTCTTTTTTTGTCCAAATCCCCTCTCGTGGACAAATACGATCTTTCATCCCTGCGGGAACTTTGT
TGCGGCGCCGCACCACTCGCCAAGGAAGTAGCTGAAGTCGCCGCAAAAAGACTTAACCTTCCCGGGATTC
GGTGTGGGTTTGGCCTTACCGAGTCCACATCTGCAAATATCCACTCTCTTCGGGACGAATTCAAGAGCGG
AAGTCTTGGGCGAGTTACGCCCCTGATGGCAGCGAAAATAGCGGATAGGGAAACTGGCAAGGCGCTCGGT
CCTAATCAAGTCGGAGAACTTTGCATTAAAGGACCGATGGTGTCCAAAGGATACGTCAACAACGTTGAAG
CTACCAAGGAAGCCATTGATGATGACGGATGGCTGCACAGCGGCGATTTCGGGTATTACGACGAGGACGA
ACATTTCTACGTTGTGGACAGATATAAAGAACTTATAAAGTATAAAGGGACTCAAGTAGCTCCCGCTGAG
TTGGAAGAAATCCTCTTGAAGAATCCGTGCATAAGAGATGTTGCTGTTGTGGGCATCCCCGACCTGGAAG
CAGGGGAACTTCCGAGCGCGTTTGTTGTTAAGCAGCCGGGAAAGGAGATTACTGCTAAGGAAGTCTATGA
CTATCTGGCCGAAAGAGTGAGCCATACTAAATATCTCCGGGGGGGAGTCCGCTTCGTGGACAGCATCCCT
AGGAATGTGACTGGAAAAATAACGAGGAAAGAACTGCTTAAACAGTTGCTCGAGAAAGCAGGCGGGTGAG
CTTCGAGACCACTCATCGCCCAATCACTAGTGAATTCGCGGCCGCCTGCAGGTCGACCATATGGGAGAGC
TCCCAACGCGTTGGATGCATAGCTTGAGTATTCTATAGTGTCACCTAAATAGCTTGGCGTAATCATGGTC
ATAGCTGTTTCCTGTGTGAAATTGTTATCCGCTCACAATTCCACACAACATACGAGCCGGAAGCATAAAG
TGTAAAGCCTGGGGTGCCTAATGAGTGAGCTAACTCACATTAATTGCGTTGCGCTCACTGCCCGCTTTCC
AGTCGGGAAACCTGTCGTGCCAGCTGCATTAATGAATCGGCCAACGCGCGGGGAGAGGCGGTTTGCGTAT
TGGGCGCTCTTCCGCTTCCTCGCTCACTGACTCGCTGCGCTCGGTCGTTCGGCTGCGGCGAGCGGTATCA
GCTCACTCAAAGGCGGTAATACGGTTATCCACAGAATCAGGGGATAACGCAGGAAAGAACATGTGAGCAA
AAGGCCAGCAAAAGGCCAGGAACCGTAAAAAGGCCGCGTTGCTGGCGTTTTTCCATAGGCTCCGCCCCCC
TGACGAGCATCACAAAAATCGACGCTCAAGTCAGAGGTGGCGAAACCCGACAGGACTATAAAGATACCAG
GCGTTTCCCCCTGGAAGCTCCCTCGTGCGCTCTCCTGTTCCGACCCTGCCGCTTACCGGATACCTGTCCG
CCTTTCTCCCTTCGGGAAGCGTGGCGCTTTCTCATAGCTCACGCTGTAGGTATCTCAGTTCGGTGTAGGT
CGTTCGCTCCAAGCTGGGCTGTGTGCACGAACCCCCCGTTCAGCCCGACCGCTGCGCCTTATCCGGTAAC
TATCGTCTTGAGTCCAACCCGGTAAGACACGACTTATCGCCACTGGCAGCAGCCACTGGTAACAGGATTA
GCAGAGCGAGGTATGTAGGCGGTGCTACAGAGTTCTTGAAGTGGTGGCCTAACTACGGCTACACTAGAAG
AACAGTATTTGGTATCTGCGCTCTGCTGAAGCCAGTTACCTTCGGAAAAAGAGTTGGTAGCTCTTGATCC
GGCAAACAAACCACCGCTGGTAGCGGTGGTTTTTTTGTTTGCAAGCAGCAGATTACGCGCAGAAAAAAAG
GATCTCAAGAAGATCCTTTGATCTTTTCTACGGGGTCTGACGCTCAGTGGAACGAAAACTCACGTTAAGG
GATTTTGGTCATGAGATTATCAAAAAGGATCTTCACCTAGATCCTTTTAAATTAAAAATGAAGTTTTAAA
TCAATCTAAAGTATATATGAGTAAACTTGGTCTGACAGTTACCAATGCTTAATCAGTGAGGCACCTATCT
CAGCGATCTGTCTATTTCGTTCATCCATAGTTGCCTGACTCCCCGTCGTGTAGATAACTACGATACGGGA
GGGCTTACCATCTGGCCCCAGTGCTGCAATGATACCGCGCGACCCACGCTCACCGGCTCCAGATTTATCA
GCAATAAACCAGCCAGCCGGAAGGGCCGAGCGCAGAAGTGGTCCTGCAACTTTATCCGCCTCCATCCAGT
CTATTAATTGTTGCCGGGAAGCTAGAGTAAGTAGTTCGCCAGTTAATAGTTTGCGCAACGTTGTTGCCAT
TGCTACAGGCATCGTGGTGTCACGCTCGTCGTTTGGTATGGCTTCATTCAGCTCCGGTTCCCAACGATCA
AGGCGAGTTACATGATCCCCCATGTTGTGCAAAAAAGCGGTTAGCTCCTTCGGTCCTCCGATCGTTGTCA
GAAGTAAGTTGGCCGCAGTGTTATCACTCATGGTTATGGCAGCACTGCATAATTCTCTTACTGTCATGCC
ATCCGTAAGATGCTTTTCTGTGACTGGTGAGTACTCAACCAAGTCATTCTGAGAATAGTGTATGCGGCGA
CCGAGTTGCTCTTGCCCGGCGTCAATACGGGATAATACCGCGCCACATAGCAGAACTTTAAAAGTGCTCA
TCATTGGAAAACGTTCTTCGGGGCGAAAACTCTCAAGGATCTTACCGCTGTTGAGATCCAGTTCGATGTA
ACCCACTCGTGCACCCAACTGATCTTCAGCATCTTTTACTTTCACCAGCGTTTCTGGGTGAGCAAAAACA
GGAAGGCAAAATGCCGCAAAAAAGGGAATAAGGGCGACACGGAAATGTTGAATACTCATACTCTTCCTTT
TTCAATATTATTGAAGCATTTATCAGGGTTATTGTCTCATGAGCGGATACATATTTGAATGTATTTAGAA
AAATAAACAAATAGGGGTTCCGCGCACATTTCCCCGAAAAGTGCCACCTGATGCGGTGTGAAATACCGCA
CAGATGCGTAAGGAGAAAATACCGCATCAGGAAATTGTAAGCGTTAATATTTTGTTAAAATTCGCGTTAA
ATTTTTGTTAAATCAGCTCATTTTTTAACCAATAGGCCGAAATCGGCAAAATCCCTTATAAATCAAAAGA
ATAGACCGAGATAGGGT
[37 nt withheld, positions 4218-4254]
AAAGAACGTGGACTCCAACGTCAAAGGGCGAAAAACCGTCTATCAGGGCGCTGGCCCACTACGTGAACCA
TCACCCT
[91 nt withheld, positions 4332-4422]
G
[124 nt withheld, positions 4424-4547]
CCATTCGCCATTCAGGCTGCGCAACTGTTGGGAAGGGCGATCGGTGCGGGCCTCTTCGCTATTACGCCAG
CTGGCGAAAGGGGGATGTGCTGCAAGGCGATTAAGTTGGGTAACGCCAGGGTTTTCCCAGTCACGACGTT
Features (pLannotate 1.2.2; 14 found; start..end, strand, type, name):
     24..42      +  promoter       T7 promoter: promoter for bacteriophage T7 RNA polymerase
    133..1737    +  CDS            LUCI_LUCCR: Experimental evidence at protein level: Swiss-Prot protein existence level 1. Produces green light with a wavelength of 544 nm. From Luciola cruciata (Japanese firefly) (Genji firefly).
   1778..1840    -  CDS            VESPI_VESMG (fragment): Experimental evidence at protein level: Swiss-Prot protein existence level 1. Shows contractile activity on isolated ileum smooth muscle. From Vespa magnifica (Hornet).
   1852..1870    -  promoter       SP6 promoter: promoter for bacteriophage SP6 RNA polymerase
   1912..1928    -  protein_bind   lac operator: The lac repressor binds to the lac operator to inhibit transcription in E. coli. This inhibition can be relieved by adding lactose or isopropyl-β-D-thiogalactopyranoside (IPTG). lac repressor encoded by lacI
   1936..1966    -  promoter       lac promoter: promoter for the E. coli lac operon
   1981..2002    -  protein_bind   CAP binding site: CAP binding activates transcription in the presence of cAMP. E. coli catabolite activator protein
   2015..2107    -  CDS            lacI (fragment): lac repressor; lacI; The lac repressor binds to the lac operator to inhibit transcription in E. coli. This inhibition can be relieved by adding lactose or isopropyl-β-D-thiogalactopyranoside (IPTG).
   2290..2878    -  rep_origin     ori: high-copy-number ColE1/pMB1/pBR322/pUC origin of replication
   3049..3909    -  CDS            AmpR: β-lactamase; bla; confers resistance to ampicillin, carbenicillin, and related antibiotics
   3910..4014    -  promoter       AmpR promoter: bla
   4041..4091    +  misc_feature   bom (fragment): basis of mobility region from pBR322
   4092..4547    -  rep_origin     f1 ori (sequence partly withheld): f1 bacteriophage origin of replication; arrow indicates direction of (+) strand synthesis
   4551..21      -  CDS            lacZα (fragment) (across the origin): LacZα fragment of β-galactosidase; lacZ fragment
