[The description below was written by a language model from this plasmid's Addgene catalogue record and pLannotate feature annotations shown in this document.]
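Description:
pCGB is a GoldenBraid-style "GBPart" plasmid: a domesticated, promoterless coding-sequence module carrying click beetle green luciferase in the pUPD universal part-entry backbone. It is a bacterial cloning and storage vector rather than an expression construct. Propagation in E. coli relies on a high-copy ColE1/pUC-type origin, with selection by ampicillin through the bla (AmpR) gene and its own promoter. An f1 origin and a short bom fragment are also annotated. The backbone retains the remnants of a lacZα screening cassette (lac promoter, operator, CAP site and split lacZα fragments), along with flanking T7 and SP6 phage promoters that bracket the cloning site.

The insert is a synthetic version of the green-emitting luciferase from Pyrophorus plagiophthalamus, occupying roughly 1.6 kb of the 4.7 kb plasmid. The automated annotation labels this open reading frame as the Luciola cruciata firefly luciferase. This most likely reflects a best homology match among related beetle luciferases, and the catalogue identity should be taken as authoritative. The small wasp peptide fragment called downstream is probably also a spurious hit. The part was inserted using BsmBI, which destroyed those sites, and it can be released with BsaI. This allows Type IIS assembly with separate promoter and terminator parts into complete transcriptional units.

No eukaryotic promoter, terminator or tag is recorded in the plasmid itself. According to the record, it serves as a building block for synthetic-biology assembly of luciferase reporters, developed in the context of a multiplexed hextuple luciferase assay for monitoring several cellular pathways simultaneously.
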