Addgene plasmid #135283: pCGB
Purpose: GBPart - CGB Luciferase CDS
Depositing lab: Koen Venken. Depositing organization: Baylor College of Medicine. Publication: Examining multiple cellular pathways at once using multiplex hextuple luciferase assaying. Sarrion-Perdigones A, Chang L, Gonzalez Y, Gallego-Flores T, Young DW, Venken KJT. Nat Commun. 2019 Dec 13;10(1):5710. doi: 10.1038/s41467-019-13651-y. PubMed 31836712.
Backbone
  Vector backbone: pUPD
  Backbone manufacturer: Diego Orzaez Lab
  Backbone size w/o insert (bp): 3057
  Total vector size (bp): 4687
  Vector type: Luciferase, Synthetic Biology
Growth in bacteria
  Bacterial resistance: Ampicillin, 100 μg/mL
  Growth temperature: 37°C
  Growth strain: DH5alpha
  Copy number: High Copy
Gene/Insert
  Gene/Insert name: Click Beetle Green Luciferase (alt name: Green luciferase from Pyrophorus plagiophthalamus)
  Species: Synthetic
  Cloning method: Restriction Enzyme; 5′ cloning site BsmBI (destroyed during cloning); 3′ cloning site BsmBI (destroyed during cloning)
  Sequencing primers: 5′ gtaaaacgacggccagt; 3′ gtcatagctgtttcctg
Terms and licenses: Academic/Nonprofit Terms; Industry Terms: Not Available to Industry
Depositor comments: Insert can be released with BsaI
How to cite: pCGB was a gift from Koen Venken (Addgene plasmid # 135283 ; http://n2t.net/addgene:135283 ; RRID:Addgene_135283)
